Addgene plasmid #223864: pD(Gib)_5'beta
Purpose: 4G-cloning donor for 5'-Gibson overhang, beta-sequence
Depositing lab: Stephan Gruber. Depositing organization: Universite de Lausanne (UNIL). Publication: 4G cloning: rapid gene assembly for expression of multisubunit protein complexes in diverse hosts. Taschner M, Dickinson JB, Roisne-Hamelin F, Gruber S. Life Sci Alliance. 2024 Dec 2;8(1):e202402899. doi: 10.26508/lsa.202402899. Print 2025 Jan. PubMed 39622624.
Backbone
  Vector backbone: pD
  Vector type: Golden-Gate Donor
Growth in bacteria
  Bacterial resistance: Chloramphenicol, 25 μg/mL
  Growth temperature: 37°C
  Growth strain: Pir1 ; strain contains pir-116 mutation for plasmid maintenance at high copy
  Copy number: High Copy
Gene/Insert
  Gene/Insert name: 5'beta sequence and spacer
  Species: Synthetic
  Cloning method: Gibson Cloning
Terms and licenses: Academic/Nonprofit Terms; Industry Terms: Not Available to Industry
Depositor comments: Please visit https://doi.org/10.1101/2024.06.17.599261 for bioRxiv preprint.
How to cite: pD(Gib)_5'beta was a gift from Stephan Gruber (Addgene plasmid # 223864 ; http://n2t.net/addgene:223864 ; RRID:Addgene_223864)
