[The description below was written by a language model from this plasmid's Addgene catalogue record and pLannotate feature annotations shown in this document.]
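Description:
pD(Gib)_5'beta is a small (about 2.2 kb) Golden Gate donor plasmid from the 4G-cloning toolkit, a system for rapid assembly of genes to express multisubunit protein complexes in a range of hosts. It is built on the pD backbone and supplies a synthetic module described as the 5' beta sequence plus a spacer. According to its stated purpose, this part provides the 5' Gibson overhang of the "beta" type, meaning a defined homology sequence that can be attached to an assembled unit so it can be joined to other pieces by Gibson assembly in a later step. The record does not give the boundaries of the beta sequence or name the type IIS enzyme sites used to release it.

The plasmid replicates from the R6K γ origin, which works only in hosts that supply the pi initiator protein. It is therefore propagated in a pir strain, here one carrying the pir-116 mutation, which gives high copy number. This conditional replication is a common way to keep donor plasmids from persisting once assembly products are moved into ordinary cloning strains. Selection is by chloramphenicol, through the cat gene under its native promoter. A single loxP site is also annotated, although the record does not say what it is used for in this donor.

The remaining automated annotations are short fragment matches: a T7 gene 10B-derived solubility tag (SET1), the Tn5 transposase, and yeast YPK9. No promoter is annotated upstream of any of them, and they probably reflect backbone remnants or the synthetic overhang and spacer DNA rather than functional coding regions. In particular, the YPK9-like stretch may correspond to the spacer, but the record does not confirm this.
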