Features (pLannotate 1.2.2; 7 found; start..end, strand, type, name):
     31..80      +  CDS            SET1 (fragment): solubility-enhancement tag derived from T7 phage gene 10B
    174..276     +  promoter       cat promoter: promoter of the E. coli cat gene encoding chloramphenicol acetyltransferase
    277..933     +  CDS            cat: CAT_ECOLX - Experimental evidence at protein level: Swiss-Prot protein existence level 1. This enzyme is an effector of chloramphenicol resistance in bacteria. From Escherichia coli. This protein is used as a marker in many commonly used cloning vectors, such as pACYC184.
   1209..1322    -  CDS            tnpA (fragment): TN5P_ECOLX - Also known as tnp. Experimental evidence at protein level: Swiss-Prot protein existence level 1. Mediates transposition of transposon Tn5 by a 'cut and paste' mechanism. First, the monomeric transposase binds the 19 bp inverted DNA repeats flanking the transposon. Then, dimerization of the DNA- bound transposase creates a synaptic DNA complex. After nicking of the first DNA strand, excision of the transposon proceeds through a series of intermediates. The transposase then mediates the insertion of the transposon at a new site by strand transfer. The activity of the wild- type tran
   1331..1687    -  rep_origin     R6K γ ori: γ replication origin from E. coli plasmid R6K; requires the R6K initiator protein pi for replication
   1740..1773    +  protein_bind   loxP: Cre-mediated recombination occurs in the 8-bp core sequence (GCATACAT). Cre recombinase
   1832..2167    +  CDS            YPK9 (fragment): YPK9_YEAST - Experimental evidence at protein level: Swiss-Prot protein existence level 1. Vacuolar transporter which plays a role in sequestration of divalent heavy metal ions. From Saccharomyces cerevisiae (strain ATCC 204508 / S288c) (Baker's yeast).
>Addgene plasmid #223864 | pD(Gib)_5'beta | addgene full sequence | sequence record 445922 | Addgene NGS Result
GAGACCCACTGCTTGAGCCTAGAAGATCCGGCTGCTAACAAAGCCCGAAAGGAAGCTGAGTTGGCTGCTG
TCACCGCTGAGCAATAACTATCATAACCCCTAGGTGCCATTTCATTACCTCTTTCTCCGCACCCGACATA
GATCTGGGCCAACTTTTGGCGAAAATGAGACGTTGATCGGCACGTAAGAGGGTCCAACTTTCACCATAAT
GAAATAAGATCACTACCGGGCGTATTTTTTGAGTTATCGAGATTTTCAGGAGCTAAGGAAGCTAAAATGG
AGAAAAAAATCACTGGATATACCACCGTTGATATATCCCAATGGCATCGTAAAGAACATTTTGAGGCATT
TCAGTCAGTTGCTCAATGTACCTATAACCAGACCGTTCAGCTGGATATTACGGCCTTTTTAAAGACCGTA
AAGAAAAATAAGCACAAGTTTTATCCGGCCTTTATTCACATTCTTGCCCGCCTGATGAATGCTCATCCGG
AATTCCGTATGGCAATGAAAGACGGTGAGCTGGTGATATGGGATAGTGTTCACCCTTGTTACACCGTTTT
CCATGAGCAAACTGAAACGTTTTCATCGCTCTGGAGTGAATACCACGACGATTTCCGGCAGTTTCTACAC
ATATATTCGCAAGATGTGGCGTGTTACGGTGAAAACCTGGCCTATTTCCCTAAAGGGTTTATTGAGAATA
TGTTTTTCGTCTCAGCCAATCCCTGGGTGAGTTTCACCAGTTTTGATTTAAACGTGGCCAATATGGACAA
CTTCTTCGCCCCCGTTTTCACCATGGGCAAATATTATACGCAAGGCGACAAGGTGCTGATGCCGCTGGCG
ATTCAGGTTCATCATGCCGTTTGTGATGGCTTCCATGTCGGCAGAATGCTTAATGAATTACAACAGTACT
GCGATGAGTGGCAGGGTGGGGCGTAATTTTTTTAAGGCAGTTATTGGTGCCCTTAAACGCCTGGTTGCTA
CGCCTGAATAAGTGATAATAAGCGGATGAATGGCAGAAATTCGAAAGCAAATTCGACCCGGTCGTCGGTT
CAGGGCAGGGTCGTTAAATAGCCGCTTATGTCTATTGCTGGTTTACCGGTTTATTGACTACCGGAAGCAG
TGTGACCGTGTGCTTCTCAAATGCCTGAGGCCAGTTTGCTCAGGCTCTCCCCGTGGAGGTAATAATTGAC
GATATGATCATTTATTCTGCCTCCCAGCTGACATTCATCCGGGGTCAGCACCGTTTCTGCGGACTGGCTT
TCTACGTGTTCCGCTTCCTTTAGCAGCCCTTGCGCCCTGAGTGCTTGCGGCAGCGTGAAGCTAATTCCCA
TGTCAGCCGTTAAGTGTTCCTGTGTCACTCAAAATTGCTTTGAGAGGCTCTAAGGGCTTCTCAGTGCGTT
ACATCCCTGGCTTGTTGTCCACAACCGTTAAACCTTAAAAGCTTTAAAAGCCTTATATATTCTTTTTTTT
CTTATAAAACTTAAAACCTTAGAGGCTATTTAAGTTGCTGATTTATATTAATTTTATTGTTCAAACATGA
GAGCTTAGTACGTGAAACATGAGAGCTTAGTACGTTAGCCATGAGAGCTTAGTACGTTAGCCATGAGGGT
TTAGTTCGTTAAACATGAGAGCTTAGTACGTTAAACATGAGAGCTTAGTACGTGAAACATGAGAGCTTAG
TACGTACTATCAACAGGTTGAACTGCTGATCAACAGATCCTCTACGCGGCCGCGGTACCATAACTTCGTA
TAGCATACATTATACGAAGTTATCTGCCAGGCACATGGGTTTTACTAGTATCGATTCGCGACCTACTCCG
GAATATTAGGTCTCAAAAACGTGAAAGTGCCATTGGCTAAAGCAGAATGGGTCGTGATAGAAAATGAGTT
TGGTGAGTTTGTCATACAACCTATCGATCGACAGTGGTATAATAGACCATTAAGTACTGTTTTACCTTTT
GAAAATTACCCTAATCCGTCATATGAACCAAATGATATCAATTTGAGCCACCACCATGCCAATGAAATTA
ATCCAAATGTGCCTATCTTGATCACATTTGAATACAGATATATTAAGTTCATATATTCACCGCTCGATGA
TCTCTTTAAAACTAACAATAACTGGATAGATCCTGACTGGGTGGATTTAAGTACCGTATCAAATGGGCGA
G
